>Addgene plasmid #31342 | pET21-MRPS2 | addgene partial sequence | sequence record 36719 | T7 5'-TAATACGACTCACTATAGGG-3'
CCCTCTAGAAATAATTTTGTTTAACTTTAAGAAGGAGATATACATATGATCCGCGAGTCGGAGGACAGCA
CCGATTTCAACGACAAGATTTTGAATGAGCCCCTCAAGCACTCTGACTTCTTCAATGTCAAGGAACTGTT
TTCCGTGAGAAGCCTCTTCGATGCCCGAGTCCATCTGGGACACAAAGCTGGCTGTCGGCACAGGTTTATG
GAGCCGTACATCTTTGGGAGCCGCCTGGACCACGACATCATCGACCTGGAACAGACAGCCACGCACCTCC
AGCTGGCCTTGAACTTCACCGCCCACATGGCCTACCGCAAGGGCATCATCTTGTTTATAAGCCGCAACCG
GCAGTTCTCGTACCTGATTGAGAACATGGCCCGTGACTGTGGCGAGTACGCCCACACTCGCTACTTCAGG
GGCGGCATGCTGACCAACGCGCGCCTCCTCTTTGGCCCCACGGTCCGCCTGCCGGACCTCATCATCTTCC
TGCACACGCTCAACAACATCTTTGAGCCACACGTGGCCGTGAGAGACGCAGCCAAGATGAACATCCCCAC
AGTGGGCATCGTGGACACCAACTGCAACCCCTGCCTCATCACCTACCCTGTACCCGGCAATGACGACTCT
CCGCTGGCTGTGCACCTCTACTGCAGGCTCTTCCAGACGGCCATCACCCGGGCCAAGGAGAAGCGGCAGC
AGGTTGAGGCTCTCTATCGCCTGCAGGGCCAGAAGGAGCCCGGGGACCAGGGGCCAGCCCACCCTCCTGG
GGCTGACATGAGCCATTCCCTGCTCGAGCACCACCACCACCACCACTGAGATCCGGCTGCTAACAAAGCC
CGAAAGGAAGCTGAGTTGGCTGCTGCCACCGCTGAGCAATAACTAGCATAACCCCTTGGGGCCTCTAAAC
GGGTCTTGAGGGGTTT
