[The description below was written by a language model from this plasmid's Addgene catalogue record.]
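Description:
pET21-MRPS2 is a bacterial expression plasmid built on the pET21 backbone (about 5.4 kb without insert) for producing a human mitochondrial ribosomal protein in E. coli. It is recorded as a high-copy plasmid selected with ampicillin and maintained in a standard cloning strain (DH5alpha). The record also lists chloramphenicol as a selectable marker. Its growth notes indicate that this refers to the BL21(DE3) RIL expression host, whose helper plasmid confers chloramphenicol resistance, rather than to a marker on pET21-MRPS2 itself.

The insert is a 741 bp fragment of human MRPS2 (mitochondrial ribosomal protein S2, also called S2mt, CGI-91 or MRP-S2) encoding amino acids 49–296. This is the predicted mature form that is incorporated into mitochondrial ribosomes, so the N-terminal region presumed to be removed on mitochondrial import is omitted. The fragment was cloned by restriction enzymes between NdeI and XhoI, and both sites are recorded as destroyed during cloning. The coding sequence is fused to the C-terminal His tag supplied by the backbone, which allows purification by metal-affinity chromatography.

The record does not name the promoter and no feature table is provided. pET21-series vectors generally drive expression from a T7 promoter under lac operator control, which fits the use of a DE3 lysogen host supplying T7 RNA polymerase. The associated publication examines how mutations in mitochondrial ribosomal proteins S16 and S22 affect assembly of the small and large ribosomal subunits in human mitochondria. The plasmid therefore probably served as a source of recombinant MRPS2 for that work, but the record does not state its specific use.
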