Addgene plasmid #31342: pET21-MRPS2
Depositing lab: Linda Spremulli. Depositing organization: University of North Carolina at Chapel Hill. Publication: The effect of mutated mitochondrial ribosomal proteins S16 and S22 on the assembly of the small and large ribosomal subunits in human mitochondria. Emdadul Haque M, Grasso D, Miller C, Spremulli LL, Saada A. Mitochondrion. 2008 Jun . 8(3):254-61. 10.1016/j.mito.2008.04.004 PubMed 18539099.
Backbone
  Vector backbone: pET21
  Backbone size w/o insert (bp): 5400
  Vector type: Bacterial Expression
  Selectable markers: CAM
Growth in bacteria
  Bacterial resistance: Ampicillin, 100 μg/mL
  Growth temperature: 37°C
  Growth strain: DH5alpha
  Growth instructions: In Bl21(De3) RIL conferring chloramphenicol resistance
  Copy number: High Copy
Gene/Insert
  Gene/Insert name: mitochondrial ribosomal protein S2 mature form (alt name: MRPS2)
  Species: H. sapiens (human)
  Insert size (bp): 741
  Mutation: Encodes the predicted mature form for incorporation into ribosomes, Amino acids 49-296
  Entrez Gene: MRPS2 (a.k.a. S2mt, CGI-91, MRP-S2)
  Tag / fusion protein: His (C terminal on backbone)
  Cloning method: Restriction Enzyme; 5′ cloning site NdeI (destroyed during cloning); 3′ cloning site XhoI (destroyed during cloning)
  Sequencing primers: 5′ vector
Terms and licenses: Academic/Nonprofit Terms; Industry Terms: Not Available to Industry
How to cite: pET21-MRPS2 was a gift from Linda Spremulli (Addgene plasmid # 31342 ; http://n2t.net/addgene:31342 ; RRID:Addgene_31342)
